>Addgene plasmid #141808 | TFORF1322 | addgene full sequence | sequence record 396950 | Addgene NGS Result
TTAATGTAGTCTTATGCAATACTCTTGTAGTCTTGCAACATGGTAACGATGAGTTAGCAACATGCCTTAC
AAGGAGAGAAAAAGCACCGTGCATGCCGATTGGTGGAAGTAAGGTGGTACGATCGTGCCTTATTAGGAAG
GCAACAGACGGGTCTGACATGGATTGGACGAACCACTGAATTGCCGCATTGCAGAGATATTGTATTTAAG
TGCCTAGCTCGATACATAAACGGGTCTCTCTGGTTAGACCAGATCTGAGCCTGGGAGCTCTCTGGCTAAC
TAGGGAACCCACTGCTTAAGCCTCAATAAAGCTTGCCTTGAGTGCTTCAAGTAGTGTGTGCCCGTCTGTT
GTGTGACTCTGGTAACTAGAGATCCCTCAGACCCTTTTAGTCAGTGTGGAAAATCTCTAGCAGTGGCGCC
CGAACAGGGACTTGAAAGCGAAAGGGAAACCAGAGGAGCTCTCTCGACGCAGGACTCGGCTTGCTGAAGC
GCGCACGGCAAGAGGCGAGGGGCGGCGACTGGTGAGTACGCCAAAAATTTTGACTAGCGGAGGCTAGAAG
GAGAGAGATGGGTGCGAGAGCGTCAGTATTAAGCGGGGGAGAATTAGATCGCGATGGGAAAAAATTCGGT
TAAGGCCAGGGGGAAAGAAAAAATATAAATTAAAACATATAGTATGGGCAAGCAGGGAGCTAGAACGATT
CGCAGTTAATCCTGGCCTGTTAGAAACATCAGAAGGCTGTAGACAAATACTGGGACAGCTACAACCATCC
CTTCAGACAGGATCAGAAGAACTTAGATCATTATATAATACAGTAGCAACCCTCTATTGTGTGCATCAAA
GGATAGAGATAAAAGACACCAAGGAAGCTTTAGACAAGATAGAGGAAGAGCAAAACAAAAGTAAGACCAC
CGCACAGCAAGCGGCCGCTGATCTTCAGACCTGGAGGAGGAGATATGAGGGACAATTGGAGAAGTGAATT
ATATAAATATAAAGTAGTAAAAATTGAACCATTAGGAGTAGCACCCACCAAGGCAAAGAGAAGAGTGGTG
CAGAGAGAAAAAAGAGCAGTGGGAATAGGAGCTTTGTTCCTTGGGTTCTTGGGAGCAGCAGGAAGCACTA
TGGGCGCAGCGTCAATGACGCTGACGGTACAGGCCAGACAATTATTGTCTGGTATAGTGCAGCAGCAGAA
CAATTTGCTGAGGGCTATTGAGGCGCAACAGCATCTGTTGCAACTCACAGTCTGGGGCATCAAGCAGCTC
CAGGCAAGAATCCTGGCTGTGGAAAGATACCTAAAGGATCAACAGCTCCTGGGGATTTGGGGTTGCTCTG
GAAAACTCATTTGCACCACTGCTGTGCCTTGGAATGCTAGTTGGAGTAATAAATCTCTGGAACAGATTTG
GAATCACACGACCTGGATGGAGTGGGACAGAGAAATTAACAATTACACAAGCTTAATACACTCCTTAATT
GAAGAATCGCAAAACCAGCAAGAAAAGAATGAACAAGAATTATTGGAATTAGATAAATGGGCAAGTTTGT
GGAATTGGTTTAACATAACAAATTGGCTGTGGTATATAAAATTATTCATAATGATAGTAGGAGGCTTGGT
AGGTTTAAGAATAGTTTTTGCTGTACTTTCTATAGTGAATAGAGTTAGGCAGGGATATTCACCATTATCG
TTTCAGACCCACCTCCCAACCCCGAGGGGACCCATGCATTGCATCTCAATTAGTCAGCAACCAGGTGTGG
AAAGTCCCCAGGCTCCCCAGCAGGCAGAAGTATGCAAAGCATGCGTCTCAATTAGTCAGCAACCATAGTC
CCGCCCCTAACTCCGCCCATCCCGCCCCTAACTCCGCCCAGTTCCGCCCATTCTCCGCCCCATGGCTGAC
TAATTTTTTTTATTTATGCAGAGGCCGAGGCCGCCTCGGCCTCTGAGCTATTCCAGAAGTAGTGAGGAGG
CTTTTTTGGAGGCCTAGGCTTTTGCAAAAAGCTTTCTAGAGGTACCACCGGAGCTTACCATGACCGAGTA
CAAGCCCACGGTGCGCCTCGCCACCCGCGACGACGTCCCCAGGGCCGTACGCACCCTCGCCGCCGCGTTC
GCCGACTACCCCGCCACGCGCCACACCGTCGATCCGGACCGCCACATCGAGCGGGTCACCGAGCTGCAAG
AACTCTTCCTCACGCGCGTCGGGCTCGACATCGGCAAGGTGTGGGTCGCGGACGACGGCGCCGCCGTGGC
GGTCTGGACCACGCCGGAGAGCGTCGAAGCGGGGGCGGTGTTCGCCGAGATCGGCCCGCGCATGGCCGAG
TTGAGCGGTTCCCGGCTGGCCGCGCAGCAACAGATGGAAGGCCTCCTGGCGCCGCACCGGCCCAAGGAGC
CCGCGTGGTTCCTGGCCACCGTCGGCGTCTCGCCCGACCACCAGGGCAAGGGTCTGGGCAGCGCCGTCGT
GCTCCCCGGAGTGGAGGCGGCCGAGCGCGCCGGGGTGCCCGCCTTCCTGGAGACCTCCGCGCCCCGCAAC
CTCCCCTTCTACGAGCGGCTCGGCTTCACCGTCACCGCCGACGTCGAGGTGCCCGAAGGACCGCGCACCT
GGTGCATGACCCGCAAGCCCGGTGCCAGTTAACGAATTCTAGATCTTGAGACAAATGGCAGTATTCATCC
ACAATTTTAAAAGAAAAGGGGGGATTGGGGGGTACAGTGCAGGGGAAAGAATAGTAGACATAATAGCAAC
AGACATACAAACTAAAGAATTACAAAAACAAATTACAAAAATTCAAAATTTTCGGGTTTATTACAGGGAC
AGCAGAGATCCACTTTGGCGCCGGCTCGAGGCCTGCAGGTGCAAAGATGGATAAAGTTTTAAACAGAGAG
GAATCTTTGCAGCTAATGGACCTTCTAGGTCTTGAAAGGAGTGGGAATTGGCTCCGGTGCCCGTCAGTGG
GCAGAGCGCACATCGCCCACAGTCCCCGAGAAGTTGGGGGGAGGGGTCGGCAATTGAACCGGTGCCTAGA
GAAGGTGGCGCGGGGTAAACTGGGAAAGTGATGTCGTGTACTGGCTCCGCCTTTTTCCCGAGGGTGGGGG
AGAACCGTATATAAGTGCAGTAGTCGCCGTGAACGTTCTTTTTCGCAACGGGTTTGCCGCCAGAACACAG
GTAAGTGCCGTGTGTGGTTCCCGCGGGCCTGGCCTCTTTACGGGTTATGGCCCTTGCGTGCCTTGAATTA
CTTCCACCTGGCTGCAGTACGTGATTCTTGATCCCGAGCTTCGGGTTGGAAGTGGGTGGGAGAGTTCGAG
GCCTTGCGCTTAAGGAGCCCCTTCGCCTCGTGCTTGAGTTGAGGCCTGGCCTGGGCGCTGGGGCCGCCGC
GTGCGAATCTGGTGGCACCTTCGCGCCTGTCTCGCTGCTTTCGATAAGTCTCTAGCCATTTAAAATTTTT
GATGACCTGCTGCGACGCTTTTTTTCTGGCAAGATAGTCTTGTAAATGCGGGCCAAGATCTGCACACTGG
TATTTCGGTTTTTGGGGCCGCGGGCGGCGACGGGGCCCGTGCGTCCCAGCGCACATGTTCGGCGAGGCGG
GGCCTGCGAGCGCGGCCACCGAGAATCGGACGGGGGTAGTCTCAAGCTGGCCGGCCTGCTCTGGTGCCTG
GCCTCGCGCCGCCGTGTATCGCCCCGCCCTGGGCGGCAAGGCTGGCCCGGTCGGCACCAGTTGCGTGAGC
GGAAAGATGGCCGCTTCCCGGCCCTGCTGCAGGGAGCTCAAAATGGAGGACGCGGCGCTCGGGAGAGCGG
GCGGGTGAGTCACCCACACAAAGGAAAAGGGCCTTTCCGTCCTCAGCCGTCGCTTCATGTGACTCCACGG
AGTACCGGGCGCCGTCCAGGCACCTCGATTAGTTCTCGAGCTTTTGGAGTACGTCGTCTTTAGGTTGGGG
GGAGGGGTTTTATGCGATGGAGTTTCCCCACACTGAGTGGGTGGAGACTGAAGTTAGGCCAGCTTGGCAC
TTGATGTAATTCTCCTTGGAATTTGCCCTTTTTGAGTTTGGATCTTGGTTCATTCTCAAGCCTCAGACAG
TGGTTCAAAGTTTTTTTCTTCCATTTCAGGTGTCGTGAGGCTAGCACCGCCACCATGCTCAACTTCGGTG
CCTCTCTCCAGCAGACTGCGGAGGAAAGAATGGAAATGATTTCTGAAAGGCCAAAAGAGAGTATGTATTC
CTGGAACAAAACTGCAGAGAAAAGTGATTTTGAAGCTGTAGAAGCACTTATGTCAATGAGCTGCAGTTGG
AAGTCTGATTTTAAGAAATACGTTGAAAACAGACCTGTTACACCAGTATCTGATTTGTCAGAGGAAGAGA
ATCTGCTTCCGGGAACACCTGATTTTCATACAATCCCAGCATTTTGTTTGACTCCACCTTACAGTCCTTC
TGACTTTGAACCCTCTCAAGTGTCAAATCTGATGGCACCAGCGCCATCTACTGTACACTTCAAGTCACTC
TCAGATACTGCCAAACCTCACATTGCCGCACCTTTCAAAGAGGAAGAAAAGAGCCCAGTATCTGCCCCCA
AACTCCCCAAAGCTCAGGCAACAAGTGTGATTCGTCATACAGCTGATGCCCAGCTATGTAACCACCAGAC
CTGCCCAATGAAAGCAGCCAGCATCCTCAACTATCAGAACAATTCTTTTAGAAGAAGAACCCACCTAAAT
GTTGAGGCTGCAAGAAAGAACATACCATGTGCCGCTGTGTCACCAAACAGATCCAAATGTGAGAGAAACA
CAGTGGCAGATGTTGATGAGAAAGCAAGTGCTGCACTTTATGACTTTTCTGTGCCTTCCTCAGAGACGGT
CATCTGCAGGTCTCAGCCAGCCCCTGTGTCCCCACAACAGAAGTCAGTGTTGGTCTCTCCACCTGCAGTA
TCTGCAGGGGGAGTGCCACCTATGCCGGTCATCTGCCAGATGGTTCCCCTTCCTGCCAACAACCCTGTTG
TGACAACAGTCGTTCCCAGCACTCCTCCCAGCCAGCCACCAGCCGTTTGCCCCCCTGTTGTGTTCATGGG
CACACAAGTCCCCAAAGGCGCTGTCATGTTTGTGGTACCCCAGCCCGTTGTGCAGAGTTCAAAGCCTCCG
GTGGTGAGCCCGAATGGCACCAGACTCTCTCCCATTGCCCCTGCTCCTGGGTTTTCCCCTTCAGCAGCAA
AAGTCACTCCTCAGATTGATTCATCAAGGATAAGGAGTCACATCTGTAGCCACCCAGGATGTGGCAAGAC
ATACTTTAAAAGTTCCCATCTGAAGGCCCACACGAGGACGCACACAGGAGAAAAGCCTTTCAGCTGTAGC
TGGAAAGGTTGTGAAAGGAGGTTTGCCCGTTCTGATGAACTGTCCAGACACAGGCGAACCCACACGGGTG
AGAAGAAATTTGCGTGCCCCATGTGTGACCGGCGGTTCATGAGGAGTGACCATTTGACCAAGCATGCCCG
GCGCCATCTATCAGCCAAGAAGCTACCAAACTGGCAGATGGAAGTGAGCAAGCTAAATGACATTGCTCTA
CCTCCAACCCCTGCTCCCACACAGTAGTAATGAACTAGTCCGTAACTTGAAAGTATTTCGATTTCTTGGC
TTTATATATCTTGTGGAAAGGACGACCATCGGTTTGCTCACTACTCTAAACGCGTTAAGTCGACAATCAA
CCTCTGGATTACAAAATTTGTGAAAGATTGACTGGTATTCTTAACTATGTTGCTCCTTTTACGCTATGTG
GATACGCTGCTTTAATGCCTTTGTATCATGCTATTGCTTCCCGTATGGCTTTCATTTTCTCCTCCTTGTA
TAAATCCTGGTTGCTGTCTCTTTATGAGGAGTTGTGGCCCGTTGTCAGGCAACGTGGCGTGGTGTGCACT
GTGTTTGCTGACGCAACCCCCACTGGTTGGGGCATTGCCACCACCTGTCAGCTCCTTTCCGGGACTTTCG
CTTTCCCCCTCCCTATTGCCACGGCGGAACTCATCGCCGCCTGCCTTGCCCGCTGCTGGACAGGGGCTCG
GCTGTTGGGCACTGACAATTCCGTGGTGTTGTCGGGGAAATCATCGTCCTTTCCTTGGCTGCTCGCCTGT
GTTGCCACCTGGATTCTGCGCGGGACGTCCTTCTGCTACGTCCCTTCGGCCCTCAATCCAGCGGACCTTC
CTTCCCGCGGCCTGCTGCCGGCTCTGCGGCCTCTTCCGCGTCTTCGCCTTCGCCCTCAGACGAGTCGGAT
CTCCCTTTGGGCCGCCTCCCCGCGTCGACTTTAAGACCAATGACTTACAAGGCAGCTGTAGATCTTAGCC
ACTTTTTAAAAGAAAAGGGGGGACTGGAAGGGCTAATTCACTCCCAACGAAGACAAGATCTGCTTTTTGC
TTGTACTGGGTCTCTCTGGTTAGACCAGATCTGAGCCTGGGAGCTCTCTGGCTAACTAGGGAACCCACTG
CTTAAGCCTCAATAAAGCTTGCCTTGAGTGCTTCAAGTAGTGTGTGCCCGTCTGTTGTGTGACTCTGGTA
ACTAGAGATCCCTCAGACCCTTTTAGTCAGTGTGGAAAATCTCTAGCAGTACGTATAGTAGTTCATGTCA
TCTTATTATTCAGTATTTATAACTTGCAAAGAAATGAATATCAGAGAGTGAGAGGAACTTGTTTATTGCA
GCTTATAATGGTTACAAATAAAGCAATAGCATCACAAATTTCACAAATAAAGCATTTTTTTCACTGCATT
CTAGTTGTGGTTTGTCCAAACTCATCAATGTATCTTATCATGTCTGGCTCTAGCTATCCCGCCCCTAACT
CCGCCCATCCCGCCCCTAACTCCGCCCAGTTCCGCCCATTCTCCGCCCCATGGCTGACTAATTTTTTTTA
TTTATGCAGAGGCCGAGGCCGCCTCGGCCTCTGAGCTATTCCAGAAGTAGTGAGGAGGCTTTTTTGGAGG
CCTAGGGACGTACCCAATTCGCCCTATAGTGAGTCGTATTACGCGCGCTCACTGGCCGTCGTTTTACAAC
GTCGTGACTGGGAAAACCCTGGCGTTACCCAACTTAATCGCCTTGCAGCACATCCCCCTTTCGCCAGCTG
GCGTAATAGCGAAGAGGCCCGCACCGATCGCCCTTCCCAACAGTTGCGCAGCCTGAATGGCGAATGGG
[124 nt withheld, positions 7139-7262]
C
[91 nt withheld, positions 7264-7354]
A
[49 nt withheld, positions 7356-7404]
CCTTTGACGTTGGAGTCCACGTTCTTT
[37 nt withheld, positions 7432-7468]
ACCCTATCTCGGTCTATTCTTTTGATTTATAAGGGATTTTGCCGATTTCGGCCTATTGGTTAAAAAATGA
GCTGATTTAACAAAAATTTAACGCGAATTTTAACAAAATATTAACGCTTACAATTTAGGTGGCACTTTTC
GGGGAAATGTGCGCGGAACCCCTATTTGTTTATTTTTCTAAATACATTCAAATATGTATCCGCTCATGAG
ACAATAACCCTGATAAATGCTTCAATAATATTGAAAAAGGAAGAGTATGAGTATTCAACATTTCCGTGTC
GCCCTTATTCCCTTTTTTGCGGCATTTTGCCTTCCTGTTTTTGCTCACCCAGAAACGCTGGTGAAAGTAA
AAGATGCTGAAGATCAGTTGGGTGCACGAGTGGGTTACATCGAACTGGATCTCAACAGCGGTAAGATCCT
TGAGAGTTTTCGCCCCGAAGAACGTTTTCCAATGATGAGCACTTTTAAAGTTCTGCTATGTGGCGCGGTA
TTATCCCGTATTGACGCCGGGCAAGAGCAACTCGGTCGCCGCATACACTATTCTCAGAATGACTTGGTTG
AGTACTCACCAGTCACAGAAAAGCATCTTACGGATGGCATGACAGTAAGAGAATTATGCAGTGCTGCCAT
AACCATGAGTGATAACACTGCGGCCAACTTACTTCTGACAACGATCGGAGGACCGAAGGAGCTAACCGCT
TTTTTGCACAACATGGGGGATCATGTAACTCGCCTTGATCGTTGGGAACCGGAGCTGAATGAAGCCATAC
CAAACGACGAGCGTGACACCACGATGCCTGTAGCAATGGCAACAACGTTGCGCAAACTATTAACTGGCGA
ACTACTTACTCTAGCTTCCCGGCAACAATTAATAGACTGGATGGAGGCGGATAAAGTTGCAGGACCACTT
CTGCGCTCGGCCCTTCCGGCTGGCTGGTTTATTGCTGATAAATCTGGAGCCGGTGAGCGTGGGTCTCGCG
GTATCATTGCAGCACTGGGGCCAGATGGTAAGCCCTCCCGTATCGTAGTTATCTACACGACGGGGAGTCA
GGCAACTATGGATGAACGAAATAGACAGATCGCTGAGATAGGTGCCTCACTGATTAAGCATTGGTAACTG
TCAGACCAAGTTTACTCATATATACTTTAGATTGATTTAAAACTTCATTTTTAATTTAAAAGGATCTAGG
TGAAGATCCTTTTTGATAATCTCATGACCAAAATCCCTTAACGTGAGTTTTCGTTCCACTGAGCGTCAGA
CCCCGTAGAAAAGATCAAAGGATCTTCTTGAGATCCTTTTTTTCTGCGCGTAATCTGCTGCTTGCAAACA
AAAAAACCACCGCTACCAGCGGTGGTTTGTTTGCCGGATCAAGAGCTACCAACTCTTTTTCCGAAGGTAA
CTGGCTTCAGCAGAGCGCAGATACCAAATACTGTTCTTCTAGTGTAGCCGTAGTTAGGCCACCACTTCAA
GAACTCTGTAGCACCGCCTACATACCTCGCTCTGCTAATCCTGTTACCAGTGGCTGCTGCCAGTGGCGAT
AAGTCGTGTCTTACCGGGTTGGACTCAAGACGATAGTTACCGGATAAGGCGCAGCGGTCGGGCTGAACGG
GGGGTTCGTGCACACAGCCCAGCTTGGAGCGAACGACCTACACCGAACTGAGATACCTACAGCGTGAGCT
ATGAGAAAGCGCCACGCTTCCCGAAGGGAGAAAGGCGGACAGGTATCCGGTAAGCGGCAGGGTCGGAACA
GGAGAGCGCACGAGGGAGCTTCCAGGGGGAAACGCCTGGTATCTTTATAGTCCTGTCGGGTTTCGCCACC
TCTGACTTGAGCGTCGATTTTTGTGATGCTCGTCAGGGGGGCGGAGCCTATGGAAAAACGCCAGCAACGC
GGCCTTTTTACGGTTCCTGGCCTTTTGCTGGCCTTTTGCTCACATGTTCTTTCCTGCGTTATCCCCTGAT
TCTGTGGATAACCGTATTACCGCCTTTGAGTGAGCTGATACCGCTCGCCGCAGCCGAACGACCGAGCGCA
GCGAGTCAGTGAGCGAGGAAGCGGAAGAGCGCCCAATACGCAAACCGCCTCTCCCCGCGCGTTGGCCGAT
TCATTAATGCAGCTGGCACGACAGGTTTCCCGACTGGAAAGCGGGCAGTGAGCGCAACGCAATTAATGTG
AGTTAGCTCACTCATTAGGCACCCCAGGCTTTACACTTTATGCTTCCGGCTCGTATGTTGTGTGGAATTG
TGAGCGGATAACAATTTCACACAGGAAACAGCTATGACCATGATTACGCCAAGCGCGCAATTAACCCTCA
CTAAAGGGAACAAAAGCTGGAGCTGCAAGC
Features (pLannotate 1.2.2; 31 found; start..end, strand, type, name):
      5..231     +  promoter       RSV promoter: Rous sarcoma virus enhancer/promoter
    232..412     +  LTR            5' LTR (truncated): truncated 5' long terminal repeat (LTR) from HIV-1
    459..584     +  misc_feature   HIV-1 Ψ: packaging signal of human immunodeficiency virus type 1
    568..931     +  CDS            HIV-1 gag (fragment): gag protein from human immunodeficiency virus 1; gag
   1077..1310    +  misc_feature   RRE: The Rev response element (RRE) of HIV-1 allows for Rev-dependent mRNA export from the nucleus to the cytoplasm.
   1687..1713    +  CDS            Rev (fragment): human immunodeficiency virus 1 (HIV-1) Rev protein; rev; enhances nuclear export of unspliced and incompletely spliced viral mRNAs
   1720..1743    +  promoter       SV40 promoter (fragment): SV40 early promoter
   1744..1815    +  promoter       SV40 promoter (fragment): SV40 enhancer and early promoter
   1839..1974    +  rep_origin     SV40 ori: SV40 origin of replication
   2020..2616    +  CDS            PuroR (fragment): puromycin N-acetyltransferase; pac from Streptomyces; confers resistance to puromycin
   2665..2782    +  misc_feature   cPPT/CTS: central polypurine tract and central termination sequence of HIV-1
   2847..2913    +  CDS            small t antigen (fragment): SV40 (simian virus 40) small t antigen
   2920..4098    +  promoter       EF-1α promoter: strong constitutive promoter for human elongation factor EF-1α
   4115..5554    +  CDS            KLF10: KLF10_HUMAN - Also known as TIEG, TIEG1. Experimental evidence at protein level: Swiss-Prot protein existence level 1. Transcriptional repressor which binds to the consensus sequence 5'-GGTGTG-3'. Plays a role in the regulation of the circadian clock; binds to the GC box sequence in the promoter of the core clock component ARTNL/BMAL1 and represses its transcriptional activity. Regulates the circadian expression of genes involved in lipogenesis, gluconeogenesis, and glycolysis in the liver. Represses the expression of PCK2, a rate-limiting step enzyme of gluconeogenesis (By similarity). May pl
   5570..5623    +  promoter       U6 promoter (fragment): RNA polymerase III promoter for human U6 snRNA
   5665..6253    +  misc_feature   WPRE: woodchuck hepatitis virus posttranscriptional regulatory element
   6304..6323    +  misc_feature   cPPT/CTS (fragment): central polypurine tract and central termination sequence of HIV-1
   6325..6558    +  LTR            3' LTR (ΔU3): self-inactivating 3' long terminal repeat (LTR) from HIV-1
   6636..6757    +  polyA_signal   SV40 poly(A) signal: SV40 polyadenylation signal
   6797..6932    +  rep_origin     SV40 ori: SV40 origin of replication
   6953..6971    -  promoter       T7 promoter: promoter for bacteriophage T7 RNA polymerase
   6979..7134    +  CDS            lacZα (fragment): LacZα fragment of β-galactosidase; lacZ fragment
   7139..7567    +  rep_origin     f1 ori (sequence partly withheld): f1 bacteriophage origin of replication; arrow indicates direction of (+) strand synthesis
   7620..7724    +  promoter       AmpR promoter: bla
   7725..8585    +  CDS            AmpR: β-lactamase; bla; confers resistance to ampicillin, carbenicillin, and related antibiotics
   8756..9344    +  rep_origin     ori: high-copy-number ColE1/pMB1/pBR322/pUC origin of replication
   9527..9619    +  CDS            lacI (fragment): lac repressor; lacI; The lac repressor binds to the lac operator to inhibit transcription in E. coli. This inhibition can be relieved by adding lactose or isopropyl-β-D-thiogalactopyranoside (IPTG).
   9632..9653    +  protein_bind   CAP binding site: CAP binding activates transcription in the presence of cAMP. E. coli catabolite activator protein
   9668..9698    +  promoter       lac promoter: promoter for the E. coli lac operon
   9706..9722    +  protein_bind   lac operator: The lac repressor binds to the lac operator to inhibit transcription in E. coli. This inhibition can be relieved by adding lactose or isopropyl-β-D-thiogalactopyranoside (IPTG). lac repressor encoded by lacI
   9767..9785    +  promoter       T3 promoter: promoter for bacteriophage T3 RNA polymerase
