[The description below was written by a language model from this plasmid's Addgene catalogue record and pLannotate feature annotations shown in this document.]
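Description:
TFORF1322 is a third-generation-style, self-inactivating lentiviral expression plasmid built on the pLX_TRC317 backbone and carrying the human transcription factor KLF10 (also known as TIEG/TIEG1) as its open reading frame. It belongs to a barcoded transcription factor ORF collection in which each construct carries a unique 24-bp barcode, so that the overexpressed factor can be identified in pooled screens. The barcode itself is not annotated in the feature table. In bacteria the plasmid is maintained at high copy through a ColE1/pUC-type origin and selected with ampicillin via the β-lactamase gene. An f1 origin and remnants of lac and T7/T3 cloning elements are also present in the backbone. The depositor notes that recombination can occur, a common issue with LTR-containing plasmids.

The viral genome is transcribed from an RSV promoter fused to a truncated HIV-1 5' LTR and includes the Ψ packaging signal with a partial gag sequence, the Rev response element for nuclear export of the full-length RNA, and a cPPT/CTS that aids nuclear import of the provirus. Within the transfer region, an SV40 early promoter drives puromycin N-acetyltransferase for selection of transduced mammalian cells, and a separate EF-1α promoter drives constitutive expression of the KLF10 coding sequence, which the record describes as a synthesized ORF corresponding to the reference human transcript. A WPRE downstream of the ORF enhances transcript stability and expression, and the ΔU3 3' LTR renders the integrated provirus self-inactivating, followed by an SV40 polyadenylation signal. The construct is intended for KLF10 overexpression, individually or in pooled screens such as directed differentiation studies.
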