Addgene plasmid #141808: TFORF1322
Purpose: Lentiviral vector for overexpressing transcription factor ORFs with unique 24-bp barcodes. Barcodes facilitate identification of transcription factors in pooled screens.
Depositing lab: Feng Zhang. Depositing organization: Broad Institute. Publication: A transcription factor atlas of directed differentiation. Joung J, Ma S, Tay T, Geiger-Schuller KR, Kirchgatterer PC, Verdine VK, Guo B, Arias-Garcia MA, Allen WE, Singh A, Kuksenko O, Abudayyeh OO, Gootenberg JS, Fu Z, Macrae RK, Buenrostro JD, Regev A, Zhang F. Cell. 2023 Jan 5;186(1):209-229.e26. doi: 10.1016/j.cell.2022.11.026. PubMed 36608654.
Backbone
  Vector backbone: pLX_TRC317
  Backbone manufacturer: Broad Institute Genetic Perturbation Platform
  Backbone size w/o insert (bp): 8264
  Vector type: Mammalian Expression, Lentiviral
  Selectable markers: Puromycin
Growth in bacteria
  Bacterial resistance: Ampicillin, 100 μg/mL
  Growth temperature: 37°C
  Growth strain: NEB Stable
  Copy number: High Copy
Gene/Insert
  Gene/Insert name: KLF10
  Species: H. sapiens (human)
  Insert size (bp): 1544
  Entrez Gene: KLF10 (a.k.a. EGR-alpha, EGRA, TIEG, TIEG1)
  Promoter: EF1a
  Cloning method: Unknown
  Sequencing primers: 5′ GGGTGGAGACTGAAGTTAGGCCAG; 3′ CACATAGCGTAAAAGGAGCAACATAG
Terms and licenses: Academic/Nonprofit Terms; Industry Terms: Not Available to Industry
Depositor comments: NM_005655,ENST00000285407 . The transcription factor ORF portion of this plasmid was synthesized by Genewiz. Please test multiple small colonies in case of plasmid recombination. To make this collection available in a timely manner, a portion of this collection was not fully sequenced by Addgene. If an Addgene verified full plasmid sequence is not available, please contact us prior to placing an order to request the full sequence.
How to cite: TFORF1322 was a gift from Feng Zhang (Addgene plasmid # 141808 ; http://n2t.net/addgene:141808 ; RRID:Addgene_141808)
