>Addgene plasmid #141808 | TFORF1322 | depositor partial sequence | sequence record 277561 | Insert
ACCGCCACCATGCTCAACTTCGGTGCCTCTCTCCAGCAGACTGCGGAGGAAAGAATGGAAATGATTTCTG
AAAGGCCAAAAGAGAGTATGTATTCCTGGAACAAAACTGCAGAGAAAAGTGATTTTGAAGCTGTAGAAGC
ACTTATGTCAATGAGCTGCAGTTGGAAGTCTGATTTTAAGAAATACGTTGAAAACAGACCTGTTACACCA
GTATCTGATTTGTCAGAGGAAGAGAATCTGCTTCCGGGAACACCTGATTTTCATACAATCCCAGCATTTT
GTTTGACTCCACCTTACAGTCCTTCTGACTTTGAACCCTCTCAAGTGTCAAATCTGATGGCACCAGCGCC
ATCTACTGTACACTTCAAGTCACTCTCAGATACTGCCAAACCTCACATTGCCGCACCTTTCAAAGAGGAA
GAAAAGAGCCCAGTATCTGCCCCCAAACTCCCCAAAGCTCAGGCAACAAGTGTGATTCGTCATACAGCTG
ATGCCCAGCTATGTAACCACCAGACCTGCCCAATGAAAGCAGCCAGCATCCTCAACTATCAGAACAATTC
TTTTAGAAGAAGAACCCACCTAAATGTTGAGGCTGCAAGAAAGAACATACCATGTGCCGCTGTGTCACCA
AACAGATCCAAATGTGAGAGAAACACAGTGGCAGATGTTGATGAGAAAGCAAGTGCTGCACTTTATGACT
TTTCTGTGCCTTCCTCAGAGACGGTCATCTGCAGGTCTCAGCCAGCCCCTGTGTCCCCACAACAGAAGTC
AGTGTTGGTCTCTCCACCTGCAGTATCTGCAGGGGGAGTGCCACCTATGCCGGTCATCTGCCAGATGGTT
CCCCTTCCTGCCAACAACCCTGTTGTGACAACAGTCGTTCCCAGCACTCCTCCCAGCCAGCCACCAGCCG
TTTGCCCCCCTGTTGTGTTCATGGGCACACAAGTCCCCAAAGGCGCTGTCATGTTTGTGGTACCCCAGCC
CGTTGTGCAGAGTTCAAAGCCTCCGGTGGTGAGCCCGAATGGCACCAGACTCTCTCCCATTGCCCCTGCT
CCTGGGTTTTCCCCTTCAGCAGCAAAAGTCACTCCTCAGATTGATTCATCAAGGATAAGGAGTCACATCT
GTAGCCACCCAGGATGTGGCAAGACATACTTTAAAAGTTCCCATCTGAAGGCCCACACGAGGACGCACAC
AGGAGAAAAGCCTTTCAGCTGTAGCTGGAAAGGTTGTGAAAGGAGGTTTGCCCGTTCTGATGAACTGTCC
AGACACAGGCGAACCCACACGGGTGAGAAGAAATTTGCGTGCCCCATGTGTGACCGGCGGTTCATGAGGA
GTGACCATTTGACCAAGCATGCCCGGCGCCATCTATCAGCCAAGAAGCTACCAAACTGGCAGATGGAAGT
GAGCAAGCTAAATGACATTGCTCTACCTCCAACCCCTGCTCCCACACAGTAGTAATGAACTAGTCCGTAA
CTTGAAAGTATTTCGATTTCTTGGCTTTATATATCTTGTGGAAAGGACGACCATCGGTTTGCTCACTACT
CTAA
