>Addgene plasmid #141808 | TFORF1322 | depositor partial sequence | sequence record 277562 | Barcode
CCATCGGTTTGCTCACTACTCTAA
